>Addgene plasmid #201230 | GAL4BD-VP16/pDON207 | addgene full sequence | sequence record 401503 | Addgene NGS Result
CTTTTGCTCACATGTTCTTTCCTGCGTTATCCCCTGATTCTGTGGATAACCGTATTACCGCTAGCCAGGA
AGAGTTTGTAGAAACGCAAAAAGGCCATCCGTCAGGATGGCCTTCTGCTTAGTTTGATGCCTGGCAGTTT
ATGGCGGGCGTCCTGCCCGCCACCCTCCGGGCCGTTGCTTCACAACGTTCAAATCCGCTCCCGGCGGATT
TGTCCTACTCAGGAGAGCGTTCACCGACAAACAACAGATAAAACGAAAGGCCCAGTCTTCCGACTGAGCC
TTTCGTTTTATTTGATGCCTGGCAGTTCCCTACTCTCGCGTTAACGCTAGCATGGATCTCGGGCCCCAAA
TAATGATTTTATTTTGACTGATAGTGACCTGTTCGTTGCAACAAATTGATGAGCAATGCTTTTTTATAAT
GCCAAGTTTGTACAAAAAAGCAGGCTTAATGAAGCTACTGTCTTCTATCGAACAAGCATGCGATATTTGC
CGACTTAAAAAGCTCAAGTGCTCCAAAGAAAAACCGAAGTGCGCCAAGTGTCTGAAGAACAACTGGGAGT
GTCGCTACTCTCCCAAAACCAAAAGGTCTCCGCTGACTAGGGCACATCTGACAGAAGTGGAATCAAGGCT
AGAAAGACTGGAACAGCTATTTCTACTGATTTTTCCTCGAGAAGACCTTGACATGATTTTGAAAATGGAT
TCTTTACAGGATATAAAAGCATTGTTAACAGGATTATTTGTACAAGATAATGTGAATAAAGATGCCGTCA
CAGATAGATTGGCTTCAGTGGAGACTGATATGCCTCTAACATTGAGACAGCATAGAATAAGTGCGACATC
ATCATCGGAAGAGAGTAGTAACAAAGGTCAAAGACAGTTGACTGTATCGCCGGAATTCCCGGGGATCTGG
GCCCCCCCGACCGATGTCAGCCTGGGGGACGAGCTCCACTTAGACGGCGAGGACGTGGCGATGGCGCATG
CCGACGCGCTAGACGATTTCGATCTGGACATGTTGGGGGACGGGGATTCCCCGGGTCCGGGATTTACCCC
CCACGACTCCGCCCCCTACGGCGCTCTGGATATGGCCGACTTCGAGTTTGAGCAGATGTTTACCGATGCC
CTTGGAATTGACGAGTACGGTGGGCCTAAGAAGAAGCGGAAAGTGGAGGATCCCAAGAAGAAGCGCAAAG
TCTAGAACCCAGCTTTCTTGTACAAAGTGGGCATTATAAGAAAGCATTGCTTATCAATTTGTTGCAACGA
ACAGGTCACTATCAGTCAAAATAAAATCATTATTTGCCATCCAGCTGCAGCTCTGGCCCGTGTCTCAAAA
TCTCTGATGTTACATTGCACAAGATAAAAATATATCATCATGAACAATAAAACTGTCTGCTTACATAAAC
AGTAATACAAGGGGTGTTATGAGCCATATTCAACGGGAAACGTCGAGGCCGCGATTAAATTCCAACATGG
ATGCTGATTTATATGGGTATAAATGGGCTCGCGATAATGTCGGGCAATCAGGTGCGACAATCTATCGCTT
GTATGGGAAGCCCGATGCGCCAGAGTTGTTTCTGAAACATGGCAAAGGTAGCGTTGCCAATGATGTTACA
GATGAGATGGTCAGACTAAACTGGCTGACGGAATTTATGCCTCTTCCGACCATCAAGCATTTTATCCGTA
CTCCTGATGATGCATGGTTACTCACCACTGCGATCCCCGGAAAAACAGCATTCCAGGTATTAGAAGAATA
TCCTGATTCAGGTGAAAATATTGTTGATGCGCTGGCAGTGTTCCTGCGCCGGTTGCATTCGATTCCTGTT
TGTAATTGTCCTTTTAACAGCGATCGCGTATTTCGTCTCGCTCAGGCGCAATCACGAATGAATAACGGTT
TGGTTGATGCGAGTGATTTTGATGACGAGCGTAATGGCTGGCCTGTTGAACAAGTCTGGAAAGAAATGCA
TAAACTTTTGCCATTCTCACCGGATTCAGTCGTCACTCATGGTGATTTCTCACTTGATAACCTTATTTTT
GACGAGGGGAAATTAGGCCGGGAAGCCGATCTCGGCTTGAACGAATTGTTAGGTGGCGGTACTTGGGTCG
ATATCAAAGTGCATCACTTCTTCCCGTATGCCCAACTTTGTATAGAGAGCCACTGCGGGATCGTCACCGT
AATCTGCTTGCACGTAGATCACATAAGCACCAAGCGCGTTGGCCTCATGCTTGAGGAGATTGATGAGCGC
GGTGGCAATGCCCTGCCTCCGGTGCTCGCCGGAGACTGCGAGATCATAGATATAGATCTCACTACGCGGC
TGCTCAAACTTGGGCAGAACGTAAGCCGCGAGAGCGCCAACAACCGCTTCTTGGTCGAAGGCAGCAAGCG
CGATGAATGTCTTACTACGGAGCAAGTTCCCGAGGTAATCGGAGTCCGGCTGATGTTGGGAGTAGGTGGC
TACGTCTCCGAACTCACGACCGAAAAGATCAAGAGCAGCCCGCATGGATTTGACTTGGTCAGGGCCGAGC
CTACATGTGCGAATGATGCCCATACTTGAGCCACCTAACTTTGTTTTAGGGCGACTGCCCTGCTGCGTAA
CATCGTTGCTGCTGCGTAACATCGTTGCTGCTCCATAACATCAAACATCGACCCACGGCGTAACGCGCTT
GCTGCTTGGATGCCCGAGGCATAGACTGTACAAAAAAACAGTCATAACAAGCCATGAAAACCGCCACTGC
GCCGTTACCACCGCTGCGTTCGGTCAAGGTTCTGGACCAGTTGCGTGAGCGCATACGCTACTTGCATTAC
AGTTTACGAACCGAACAGGCTTATGTCAACTGGGTTCGTGCCTTCATCCGTTTCCACGGTGTGCGTCACC
CGGCAACCTTGGGCAGCAGCGAAGTCGAGGCATTTCTGTCCTGGCTGGCGAACGAGCGCAAGGTTTCGGT
CTCCACGCATCGTCAGGCATTGGCGGCCTTGCTGTTCTTCTACGGCAAGGTGCTGTGCACGGATCTGCCC
TGGCTTCAGGAGATCGGAAGACCTCGGCCGTCGCGGCGCTTGCCGGTGGTGCTGACCCCGGATGAAGTGG
TTCGCATCCTCGGTTTTCTGGAAGGCGAGCATCGTTTGTTCGCCCAGGACTCTAGCTATAGTTCTAGTGG
TTGGCTACTAATAGGTTGTATTGATGTTGGACGAGTCGGAATCGCAGACCGATACCAGGATCTTGCCATC
CTATGGAACTGCCTCGGTGAGTTTTCTCCTTCATTACAGAAACGGCTTTTTCAAAAATATGGTATTGATA
ATCCTGATATGAATAAATTGCAGTTTCATTTGATGCTCGATGAGTTTTTCTAATCAGAATTGGTTAATTG
GTTGTAACACTGGCAGAGCATTACGCTGACTTGACGGGACGGCGCAAGCTCATGACCAAAATCCCTTAAC
GTGAGTTTTCGTTCCACTGAGCGTCAGACCCCGTAGAAAAGATCAAAGGATCTTCTTGAGATCCTTTTTT
TCTGCGCGTAATCTGCTGCTTGCAAACAAAAAAACCACCGCTACCAGCGGTGGTTTGTTTGCCGGATCAA
GAGCTACCAACTCTTTTTCCGAAGGTAACTGGCTTCAGCAGAGCGCAGATACCAAATACTGTTCTTCTAG
TGTAGCCGTAGTTAGGCCACCACTTCAAGAACTCTGTAGCACCGCCTACATACCTCGCTCTGCTAATCCT
GTTACCAGTGGCTGCTGCCAGTGGCGATAAGTCGTGTCTTACCGGGTTGGACTCAAGACGATAGTTACCG
GATAAGGCGCAGCGGTCGGGCTGAACGGGGGGTTCGTGCACACAGCCCAGCTTGGAGCGAACGACCTACA
CCGAACTGAGATACCTACAGCGTGAGCTATGAGAAAGCGCCACGCTTCCCGAAGGGAGAAAGGCGGACAG
GTATCCGGTAAGCGGCAGGGTCGGAACAGGAGAGCGCACGAGGGAGCTTCCAGGGGGAAACGCCTGGTAT
CTTTATAGTCCTGTCGGGTTTCGCCACCTCTGACTTGAGCGTCGATTTTTGTGATGCTCGTCAGGGGGGC
GGAGCCTATGGAAAAACGCCAGCAACGCGGCCTTTTTACGGTTCCTGGCCTTTTGCTGGC
Features (pLannotate 1.2.2; 15 found; start..end, strand, type, name):
      2..62      +  rep_origin     RSF ori (fragment): Plasmids containing the RSF 1030 origin of replication can be propagated in E. coli cells that contain additional plasmids with compatible origins.
     89..116     -  terminator     rrnB T2 terminator: transcription terminator T2 from the E. coli rrnB gene
    248..291     +  terminator     rrnB T1 terminator: Escherichia coli rrnB; transcription terminator T1 from the E. coli rrnB gene
    348..432     +  protein_bind   attL3 (fragment): mutant version of attL; recombination site for the Gateway® LR reaction LR Clonase™
    423..443     +  protein_bind   attB1: mutant version of attB; core recombination site for the Gateway® BP reaction BP Clonase™
    449..889     +  CDS            GAL4 DNA binding domain: DNA binding domain of the GAL4 transcriptional activator; Saccharomyces cerevisiae GAL4 (truncated)
    911..1144    +  CDS            VP16 AD: transcriptional activation domain of herpes simplex virus protein VP16 (Triezenberg et al., 1988; Cousens et al., 1989); UL48
   1200..1220    -  protein_bind   attB2: mutant version of attB; core recombination site for the Gateway® BP reaction BP Clonase™
   1211..1295    -  protein_bind   attL4 (fragment): mutant version of attL; recombination site for the Gateway® LR reaction LR Clonase™
   1419..2045    +  CDS            KanR (fragment): aminoglycoside phosphotransferase; aph(3')-Ia; confers resistance to kanamycin in bacteria or G418 (Geneticin®) in eukaryotes
   2079..2612    -  CDS            GmR: gentamycin acetyltransferase; aacC1; confers resistance to gentamycin
   2801..2829    -  promoter       Pc promoter: intI1 (promoter lies within the coding sequence); class 1 integron promoter
   2807..3154    -  CDS            YPR2_ECOLX (fragment): Protein predicted: Swiss-Prot protein existence level 4. From Escherichia coli.
   3159..3343    +  CDS            KanR (fragment): aminoglycoside phosphotransferase; aph(3')-Ia; confers resistance to kanamycin in bacteria or G418 (Geneticin®) in eukaryotes
   3486..4074    +  rep_origin     ori: high-copy-number ColE1/pMB1/pBR322/pUC origin of replication
