[The description below was written by a language model from this plasmid's Addgene catalogue record and pLannotate feature annotations shown in this document.]
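Description:
GAL4BD-VP16/pDON207 is a Gateway entry clone of about 4.1 kb built in the Invitrogen pDON207 donor backbone. It carries a synthetic open reading frame for a chimeric transcription factor. The catalogue lists it as a plant expression vector, but the depositor notes that it contains no promoter, and none is annotated upstream of the insert. It is therefore better understood as a shuttle for moving the coding sequence into promoter-containing destination vectors than as an expression plasmid in its own right. It is maintained in E. coli at high copy through a ColE1/pUC-type origin and selected with gentamicin, conferred by the aacC1 acetyltransferase gene driven by a class 1 integron Pc promoter. The kanamycin resistance sequences in the annotation are split fragments interrupted by the gentamicin cassette and are not listed as a usable marker. A short RSF origin fragment is also annotated. The record additionally notes that replication in Agrobacterium depends on strains supplying RK2 helper functions.

The insert fuses the DNA-binding domain of yeast GAL4 to the transcriptional activation domain of herpes simplex virus VP16, giving a strong constitutive activator of genes placed under GAL4 upstream activating sequences. The ORF is flanked by attL-type recombination sites containing the attB1 and attB2 cores, as expected after a BP reaction, so it can be transferred by LR recombination. The rrnB T1 and T2 terminators upstream shield the insert from read-through transcription from the backbone. The associated publication describes a split GAL4 RUBY assay for visual detection of protein–protein interactions in planta. An intact GAL4-VP16 fusion would plausibly serve there as a positive-control activator of the reporter, although the record itself states only that it encodes the transcription factor.
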