Addgene plasmid #201230: GAL4BD-VP16/pDON207
Purpose: GAL4-VP16 transcription factor
Depositing lab: Michael Ayliffe. Depositing organization: CSIRO Agriculture. Publication: A split GAL4 RUBY assay for visual in planta detection of protein-protein interactions. Chen J, Luo M, Hands P, Rolland V, Zhang J, Li Z, Outram M, Dodds P, Ayliffe M. Plant J. 2023 Jun;114(6):1209-1226. doi: 10.1111/tpj.16234. Epub 2023 Apr 26. PubMed 37323061.
Backbone
  Vector backbone: pDON207
  Backbone manufacturer: Invitrogen
  Vector type: Plant Expression
Growth in bacteria
  Bacterial resistance: Gentamicin, 10 μg/mL
  Growth temperature: 37°C
  Growth strain: DH5alpha
  Growth instructions: When using in Agrobacterium, this plasmid can only replicate in strains containing the RK2 helper sequence, such as GV3103 pMP90 RK.
  Copy number: High Copy
Gene/Insert
  Gene/Insert name: GAL4BD-VP16
  Species: Synthetic
  Cloning method: Gateway Cloning
Terms and licenses: Academic/Nonprofit Terms; Industry Terms: Not Available to Industry
Depositor comments: Encodes a chimeric transcription factor ORF consisting of the yeast GAL4 DNA binding domain and HSV VP16 activation domain. No promoter.
How to cite: GAL4BD-VP16/pDON207 was a gift from Michael Ayliffe (Addgene plasmid # 201230 ; http://n2t.net/addgene:201230 ; RRID:Addgene_201230)
